>Addgene plasmid #142786 | TFORF1335 | addgene full sequence | sequence record 395849 | Addgene NGS Result
TTAATGTAGTCTTATGCAATACTCTTGTAGTCTTGCAACATGGTAACGATGAGTTAGCAACATGCCTTAC
AAGGAGAGAAAAAGCACCGTGCATGCCGATTGGTGGAAGTAAGGTGGTACGATCGTGCCTTATTAGGAAG
GCAACAGACGGGTCTGACATGGATTGGACGAACCACTGAATTGCCGCATTGCAGAGATATTGTATTTAAG
TGCCTAGCTCGATACATAAACGGGTCTCTCTGGTTAGACCAGATCTGAGCCTGGGAGCTCTCTGGCTAAC
TAGGGAACCCACTGCTTAAGCCTCAATAAAGCTTGCCTTGAGTGCTTCAAGTAGTGTGTGCCCGTCTGTT
GTGTGACTCTGGTAACTAGAGATCCCTCAGACCCTTTTAGTCAGTGTGGAAAATCTCTAGCAGTGGCGCC
CGAACAGGGACTTGAAAGCGAAAGGGAAACCAGAGGAGCTCTCTCGACGCAGGACTCGGCTTGCTGAAGC
GCGCACGGCAAGAGGCGAGGGGCGGCGACTGGTGAGTACGCCAAAAATTTTGACTAGCGGAGGCTAGAAG
GAGAGAGATGGGTGCGAGAGCGTCAGTATTAAGCGGGGGAGAATTAGATCGCGATGGGAAAAAATTCGGT
TAAGGCCAGGGGGAAAGAAAAAATATAAATTAAAACATATAGTATGGGCAAGCAGGGAGCTAGAACGATT
CGCAGTTAATCCTGGCCTGTTAGAAACATCAGAAGGCTGTAGACAAATACTGGGACAGCTACAACCATCC
CTTCAGACAGGATCAGAAGAACTTAGATCATTATATAATACAGTAGCAACCCTCTATTGTGTGCATCAAA
GGATAGAGATAAAAGACACCAAGGAAGCTTTAGACAAGATAGAGGAAGAGCAAAACAAAAGTAAGACCAC
CGCACAGCAAGCGGCCGCTGATCTTCAGACCTGGAGGAGGAGATATGAGGGACAATTGGAGAAGTGAATT
ATATAAATATAAAGTAGTAAAAATTGAACCATTAGGAGTAGCACCCACCAAGGCAAAGAGAAGAGTGGTG
CAGAGAGAAAAAAGAGCAGTGGGAATAGGAGCTTTGTTCCTTGGGTTCTTGGGAGCAGCAGGAAGCACTA
TGGGCGCAGCGTCAATGACGCTGACGGTACAGGCCAGACAATTATTGTCTGGTATAGTGCAGCAGCAGAA
CAATTTGCTGAGGGCTATTGAGGCGCAACAGCATCTGTTGCAACTCACAGTCTGGGGCATCAAGCAGCTC
CAGGCAAGAATCCTGGCTGTGGAAAGATACCTAAAGGATCAACAGCTCCTGGGGATTTGGGGTTGCTCTG
GAAAACTCATTTGCACCACTGCTGTGCCTTGGAATGCTAGTTGGAGTAATAAATCTCTGGAACAGATTTG
GAATCACACGACCTGGATGGAGTGGGACAGAGAAATTAACAATTACACAAGCTTAATACACTCCTTAATT
GAAGAATCGCAAAACCAGCAAGAAAAGAATGAACAAGAATTATTGGAATTAGATAAATGGGCAAGTTTGT
GGAATTGGTTTAACATAACAAATTGGCTGTGGTATATAAAATTATTCATAATGATAGTAGGAGGCTTGGT
AGGTTTAAGAATAGTTTTTGCTGTACTTTCTATAGTGAATAGAGTTAGGCAGGGATATTCACCATTATCG
TTTCAGACCCACCTCCCAACCCCGAGGGGACCCATGCATTGCATCTCAATTAGTCAGCAACCAGGTGTGG
AAAGTCCCCAGGCTCCCCAGCAGGCAGAAGTATGCAAAGCATGCGTCTCAATTAGTCAGCAACCATAGTC
CCGCCCCTAACTCCGCCCATCCCGCCCCTAACTCCGCCCAGTTCCGCCCATTCTCCGCCCCATGGCTGAC
TAATTTTTTTTATTTATGCAGAGGCCGAGGCCGCCTCGGCCTCTGAGCTATTCCAGAAGTAGTGAGGAGG
CTTTTTTGGAGGCCTAGGCTTTTGCAAAAAGCTTTCTAGAGGTACCACCGGAGCTTACCATGACCGAGTA
CAAGCCCACGGTGCGCCTCGCCACCCGCGACGACGTCCCCAGGGCCGTACGCACCCTCGCCGCCGCGTTC
GCCGACTACCCCGCCACGCGCCACACCGTCGATCCGGACCGCCACATCGAGCGGGTCACCGAGCTGCAAG
AACTCTTCCTCACGCGCGTCGGGCTCGACATCGGCAAGGTGTGGGTCGCGGACGACGGCGCCGCCGTGGC
GGTCTGGACCACGCCGGAGAGCGTCGAAGCGGGGGCGGTGTTCGCCGAGATCGGCCCGCGCATGGCCGAG
TTGAGCGGTTCCCGGCTGGCCGCGCAGCAACAGATGGAAGGCCTCCTGGCGCCGCACCGGCCCAAGGAGC
CCGCGTGGTTCCTGGCCACCGTCGGCGTCTCGCCCGACCACCAGGGCAAGGGTCTGGGCAGCGCCGTCGT
GCTCCCCGGAGTGGAGGCGGCCGAGCGCGCCGGGGTGCCCGCCTTCCTGGAGACCTCCGCGCCCCGCAAC
CTCCCCTTCTACGAGCGGCTCGGCTTCACCGTCACCGCCGACGTCGAGGTGCCCGAAGGACCGCGCACCT
GGTGCATGACCCGCAAGCCCGGTGCCAGTTAACGAATTCTAGATCTTGAGACAAATGGCAGTATTCATCC
ACAATTTTAAAAGAAAAGGGGGGATTGGGGGGTACAGTGCAGGGGAAAGAATAGTAGACATAATAGCAAC
AGACATACAAACTAAAGAATTACAAAAACAAATTACAAAAATTCAAAATTTTCGGGTTTATTACAGGGAC
AGCAGAGATCCACTTTGGCGCCGGCTCGAGGCCTGCAGGTGCAAAGATGGATAAAGTTTTAAACAGAGAG
GAATCTTTGCAGCTAATGGACCTTCTAGGTCTTGAAAGGAGTGGGAATTGGCTCCGGTGCCCGTCAGTGG
GCAGAGCGCACATCGCCCACAGTCCCCGAGAAGTTGGGGGGAGGGGTCGGCAATTGAACCGGTGCCTAGA
GAAGGTGGCGCGGGGTAAACTGGGAAAGTGATGTCGTGTACTGGCTCCGCCTTTTTCCCGAGGGTGGGGG
AGAACCGTATATAAGTGCAGTAGTCGCCGTGAACGTTCTTTTTCGCAACGGGTTTGCCGCCAGAACACAG
GTAAGTGCCGTGTGTGGTTCCCGCGGGCCTGGCCTCTTTACGGGTTATGGCCCTTGCGTGCCTTGAATTA
CTTCCACCTGGCTGCAGTACGTGATTCTTGATCCCGAGCTTCGGGTTGGAAGTGGGTGGGAGAGTTCGAG
GCCTTGCGCTTAAGGAGCCCCTTCGCCTCGTGCTTGAGTTGAGGCCTGGCCTGGGCGCTGGGGCCGCCGC
GTGCGAATCTGGTGGCACCTTCGCGCCTGTCTCGCTGCTTTCGATAAGTCTCTAGCCATTTAAAATTTTT
GATGACCTGCTGCGACGCTTTTTTTCTGGCAAGATAGTCTTGTAAATGCGGGCCAAGATCTGCACACTGG
TATTTCGGTTTTTGGGGCCGCGGGCGGCGACGGGGCCCGTGCGTCCCAGCGCACATGTTCGGCGAGGCGG
GGCCTGCGAGCGCGGCCACCGAGAATCGGACGGGGGTAGTCTCAAGCTGGCCGGCCTGCTCTGGTGCCTG
GCCTCGCGCCGCCGTGTATCGCCCCGCCCTGGGCGGCAAGGCTGGCCCGGTCGGCACCAGTTGCGTGAGC
GGAAAGATGGCCGCTTCCCGGCCCTGCTGCAGGGAGCTCAAAATGGAGGACGCGGCGCTCGGGAGAGCGG
GCGGGTGAGTCACCCACACAAAGGAAAAGGGCCTTTCCGTCCTCAGCCGTCGCTTCATGTGACTCCACGG
AGTACCGGGCGCCGTCCAGGCACCTCGATTAGTTCTCGAGCTTTTGGAGTACGTCGTCTTTAGGTTGGGG
GGAGGGGTTTTATGCGATGGAGTTTCCCCACACTGAGTGGGTGGAGACTGAAGTTAGGCCAGCTTGGCAC
TTGATGTAATTCTCCTTGGAATTTGCCCTTTTTGAGTTTGGATCTTGGTTCATTCTCAAGCCTCAGACAG
TGGTTCAAAGTTTTTTTCTTCCATTTCAGGTGTCGTGAGGCTAGCACCGCCACCATGGCGACCGCAGCGT
CTAACCACTACAGCCTGCTCACCTCCAGCGCCTCCATCGTGCACGCCGAGCCGCCCGGCGGCATGCAGCA
GGGCGCGGGGGGCTACCGCGAAGCGCAGAGCCTGGTGCAGGGCGACTACGGCGCTCTGCAGAGCAACGGA
CACCCGCTCAGCCACGCTCACCAGTGGATCACCGCGCTGTCCCACGGCGGCGGCGGCGGGGGCGGTGGCG
GCGGCGGGGGGGGCGGGGGCGGCGGCGGGGGCGGCGGCGACGGCTCCCCGTGGTCCACCAGCCCCCTGGG
CCAGCCGGACATCAAGCCCTCGGTGGTGGTGCAGCAGGGCGGCCGCGGAGACGAGCTGCACGGGCCAGGC
GCCCTGCAGCAGCAGCATCAGCAGCAGCAACAGCAACAGCAGCAGCAACAGCAGCAACAGCAGCAGCAGC
AGCAGCAACAGCGGCCGCCGCATCTGGTGCACCACGCCGCTAACCACCACCCGGGACCCGGGGCATGGCG
GAGCGCGGCGGCTGCAGCGCACCTCCCACCCTCCATGGGAGCGTCCAACGGCGGCTTGCTCTACTCGCAG
CCCAGCTTCACGGTGAACGGCATGCTGGGCGCCGGCGGGCAGCCGGCCGGTCTGCACCACCACGGCCTGC
GGGACGCGCACGACGAGCCACACCATGCCGACCACCACCCGCACCCGCACTCGCACCCACACCAGCAGCC
GCCGCCCCCGCCGCCCCCGCAGGGTCCGCCTGGCCACCCAGGCGCGCACCACGACCCGCACTCGGACGAG
GACACGCCGACCTCGGACGACCTGGAGCAGTTCGCCAAGCAGTTCAAGCAGCGGCGGATCAAACTGGGAT
TTACCCAAGCGGACGTGGGGCTGGCTCTGGGCACCCTGTATGGCAACGTGTTCTCGCAGACCACCATCTG
CAGGTTTGAGGCCCTGCAGCTGAGCTTCAAGAACATGTGCAAGCTGAAGCCTTTGTTGAACAAGTGGTTG
GAGGAGGCGGACTCGTCCTCGGGCAGCCCCACGAGCATAGACAAGATCGCAGCGCAAGGGCGCAAGCGGA
AAAAGCGGACCTCCATCGAGGTGAGCGTCAAGGGGGCTCTGGAGAGCCATTTCCTCAAATGCCCCAAGCC
CTCGGCCCAGGAGATCACCTCCCTCGCGGACAGCTTACAGCTGGAGAAGGAGGTGGTGAGAGTTTGGTTT
TGTAACAGGAGACAGAAAGAGAAAAGGATGACCCCTCCCGGAGGGACTCTGCCGGGCGCCGAGGATGTGT
ACGGGGGGAGTAGGGACACTCCACCACACCACGGGGTGCAGACGCCCGTCCAGTAGTAATGAACTAGTCC
GTAACTTGAAAGTATTTCGATTTCTTGGCTTTATATATCTTGTGGAAAGGACGAACGAATTAATATGTGA
ACAGATTCACGCGTTAAGTCGACAATCAACCTCTGGATTACAAAATTTGTGAAAGATTGACTGGTATTCT
TAACTATGTTGCTCCTTTTACGCTATGTGGATACGCTGCTTTAATGCCTTTGTATCATGCTATTGCTTCC
CGTATGGCTTTCATTTTCTCCTCCTTGTATAAATCCTGGTTGCTGTCTCTTTATGAGGAGTTGTGGCCCG
TTGTCAGGCAACGTGGCGTGGTGTGCACTGTGTTTGCTGACGCAACCCCCACTGGTTGGGGCATTGCCAC
CACCTGTCAGCTCCTTTCCGGGACTTTCGCTTTCCCCCTCCCTATTGCCACGGCGGAACTCATCGCCGCC
TGCCTTGCCCGCTGCTGGACAGGGGCTCGGCTGTTGGGCACTGACAATTCCGTGGTGTTGTCGGGGAAAT
CATCGTCCTTTCCTTGGCTGCTCGCCTGTGTTGCCACCTGGATTCTGCGCGGGACGTCCTTCTGCTACGT
CCCTTCGGCCCTCAATCCAGCGGACCTTCCTTCCCGCGGCCTGCTGCCGGCTCTGCGGCCTCTTCCGCGT
CTTCGCCTTCGCCCTCAGACGAGTCGGATCTCCCTTTGGGCCGCCTCCCCGCGTCGACTTTAAGACCAAT
GACTTACAAGGCAGCTGTAGATCTTAGCCACTTTTTAAAAGAAAAGGGGGGACTGGAAGGGCTAATTCAC
TCCCAACGAAGACAAGATCTGCTTTTTGCTTGTACTGGGTCTCTCTGGTTAGACCAGATCTGAGCCTGGG
AGCTCTCTGGCTAACTAGGGAACCCACTGCTTAAGCCTCAATAAAGCTTGCCTTGAGTGCTTCAAGTAGT
GTGTGCCCGTCTGTTGTGTGACTCTGGTAACTAGAGATCCCTCAGACCCTTTTAGTCAGTGTGGAAAATC
TCTAGCAGTACGTATAGTAGTTCATGTCATCTTATTATTCAGTATTTATAACTTGCAAAGAAATGAATAT
CAGAGAGTGAGAGGAACTTGTTTATTGCAGCTTATAATGGTTACAAATAAAGCAATAGCATCACAAATTT
CACAAATAAAGCATTTTTTTCACTGCATTCTAGTTGTGGTTTGTCCAAACTCATCAATGTATCTTATCAT
GTCTGGCTCTAGCTATCCCGCCCCTAACTCCGCCCATCCCGCCCCTAACTCCGCCCAGTTCCGCCCATTC
TCCGCCCCATGGCTGACTAATTTTTTTTATTTATGCAGAGGCCGAGGCCGCCTCGGCCTCTGAGCTATTC
CAGAAGTAGTGAGGAGGCTTTTTTGGAGGCCTAGGGACGTACCCAATTCGCCCTATAGTGAGTCGTATTA
CGCGCGCTCACTGGCCGTCGTTTTACAACGTCGTGACTGGGAAAACCCTGGCGTTACCCAACTTAATCGC
CTTGCAGCACATCCCCCTTTCGCCAGCTGGCGTAATAGCGAAGAGGCCCGCACCGATCGCCCTTCCCAAC
AGTTGCGCAGCCTGAATGGCGAATGGG
[124 nt withheld, positions 7028-7151]
C
[91 nt withheld, positions 7153-7243]
A
[49 nt withheld, positions 7245-7293]
CCTTTGACGTTGGAGTCCACGTTCTTT
[37 nt withheld, positions 7321-7357]
ACCCTATCTCGGTCTATTCTTTTGATTTATAAGGGATTTTGCCGATTTCGGCCTATTGGTTAAAAAATGA
GCTGATTTAACAAAAATTTAACGCGAATTTTAACAAAATATTAACGCTTACAATTTAGGTGGCACTTTTC
GGGGAAATGTGCGCGGAACCCCTATTTGTTTATTTTTCTAAATACATTCAAATATGTATCCGCTCATGAG
ACAATAACCCTGATAAATGCTTCAATAATATTGAAAAAGGAAGAGTATGAGTATTCAACATTTCCGTGTC
GCCCTTATTCCCTTTTTTGCGGCATTTTGCCTTCCTGTTTTTGCTCACCCAGAAACGCTGGTGAAAGTAA
AAGATGCTGAAGATCAGTTGGGTGCACGAGTGGGTTACATCGAACTGGATCTCAACAGCGGTAAGATCCT
TGAGAGTTTTCGCCCCGAAGAACGTTTTCCAATGATGAGCACTTTTAAAGTTCTGCTATGTGGCGCGGTA
TTATCCCGTATTGACGCCGGGCAAGAGCAACTCGGTCGCCGCATACACTATTCTCAGAATGACTTGGTTG
AGTACTCACCAGTCACAGAAAAGCATCTTACGGATGGCATGACAGTAAGAGAATTATGCAGTGCTGCCAT
AACCATGAGTGATAACACTGCGGCCAACTTACTTCTGACAACGATCGGAGGACCGAAGGAGCTAACCGCT
TTTTTGCACAACATGGGGGATCATGTAACTCGCCTTGATCGTTGGGAACCGGAGCTGAATGAAGCCATAC
CAAACGACGAGCGTGACACCACGATGCCTGTAGCAATGGCAACAACGTTGCGCAAACTATTAACTGGCGA
ACTACTTACTCTAGCTTCCCGGCAACAATTAATAGACTGGATGGAGGCGGATAAAGTTGCAGGACCACTT
CTGCGCTCGGCCCTTCCGGCTGGCTGGTTTATTGCTGATAAATCTGGAGCCGGTGAGCGTGGGTCTCGCG
GTATCATTGCAGCACTGGGGCCAGATGGTAAGCCCTCCCGTATCGTAGTTATCTACACGACGGGGAGTCA
GGCAACTATGGATGAACGAAATAGACAGATCGCTGAGATAGGTGCCTCACTGATTAAGCATTGGTAACTG
TCAGACCAAGTTTACTCATATATACTTTAGATTGATTTAAAACTTCATTTTTAATTTAAAAGGATCTAGG
TGAAGATCCTTTTTGATAATCTCATGACCAAAATCCCTTAACGTGAGTTTTCGTTCCACTGAGCGTCAGA
CCCCGTAGAAAAGATCAAAGGATCTTCTTGAGATCCTTTTTTTCTGCGCGTAATCTGCTGCTTGCAAACA
AAAAAACCACCGCTACCAGCGGTGGTTTGTTTGCCGGATCAAGAGCTACCAACTCTTTTTCCGAAGGTAA
CTGGCTTCAGCAGAGCGCAGATACCAAATACTGTTCTTCTAGTGTAGCCGTAGTTAGGCCACCACTTCAA
GAACTCTGTAGCACCGCCTACATACCTCGCTCTGCTAATCCTGTTACCAGTGGCTGCTGCCAGTGGCGAT
AAGTCGTGTCTTACCGGGTTGGACTCAAGACGATAGTTACCGGATAAGGCGCAGCGGTCGGGCTGAACGG
GGGGTTCGTGCACACAGCCCAGCTTGGAGCGAACGACCTACACCGAACTGAGATACCTACAGCGTGAGCT
ATGAGAAAGCGCCACGCTTCCCGAAGGGAGAAAGGCGGACAGGTATCCGGTAAGCGGCAGGGTCGGAACA
GGAGAGCGCACGAGGGAGCTTCCAGGGGGAAACGCCTGGTATCTTTATAGTCCTGTCGGGTTTCGCCACC
TCTGACTTGAGCGTCGATTTTTGTGATGCTCGTCAGGGGGGCGGAGCCTATGGAAAAACGCCAGCAACGC
GGCCTTTTTACGGTTCCTGGCCTTTTGCTGGCCTTTTGCTCACATGTTCTTTCCTGCGTTATCCCCTGAT
TCTGTGGATAACCGTATTACCGCCTTTGAGTGAGCTGATACCGCTCGCCGCAGCCGAACGACCGAGCGCA
GCGAGTCAGTGAGCGAGGAAGCGGAAGAGCGCCCAATACGCAAACCGCCTCTCCCCGCGCGTTGGCCGAT
TCATTAATGCAGCTGGCACGACAGGTTTCCCGACTGGAAAGCGGGCAGTGAGCGCAACGCAATTAATGTG
AGTTAGCTCACTCATTAGGCACCCCAGGCTTTACACTTTATGCTTCCGGCTCGTATGTTGTGTGGAATTG
TGAGCGGATAACAATTTCACACAGGAAACAGCTATGACCATGATTACGCCAAGCGCGCAATTAACCCTCA
CTAAAGGGAACAAAAGCTGGAGCTGCAAGC
Features (pLannotate 1.2.2; 31 found; start..end, strand, type, name):
      5..231     +  promoter       RSV promoter: Rous sarcoma virus enhancer/promoter
    232..412     +  LTR            5' LTR (truncated): truncated 5' long terminal repeat (LTR) from HIV-1
    459..584     +  misc_feature   HIV-1 Ψ: packaging signal of human immunodeficiency virus type 1
    568..931     +  CDS            HIV-1 gag (fragment): gag protein from human immunodeficiency virus 1; gag
   1077..1310    +  misc_feature   RRE: The Rev response element (RRE) of HIV-1 allows for Rev-dependent mRNA export from the nucleus to the cytoplasm.
   1687..1713    +  CDS            Rev (fragment): human immunodeficiency virus 1 (HIV-1) Rev protein; rev; enhances nuclear export of unspliced and incompletely spliced viral mRNAs
   1720..1743    +  promoter       SV40 promoter (fragment): SV40 early promoter
   1744..1815    +  promoter       SV40 promoter (fragment): SV40 enhancer and early promoter
   1839..1974    +  rep_origin     SV40 ori: SV40 origin of replication
   2020..2616    +  CDS            PuroR (fragment): puromycin N-acetyltransferase; pac from Streptomyces; confers resistance to puromycin
   2665..2782    +  misc_feature   cPPT/CTS: central polypurine tract and central termination sequence of HIV-1
   2847..2913    +  CDS            small t antigen (fragment): SV40 (simian virus 40) small t antigen
   2920..4098    +  promoter       EF-1α promoter: strong constitutive promoter for human elongation factor EF-1α
   4115..5443    +  CDS            POU3F2: PO3F2_HUMAN - Also known as BRN2, OCT7, OTF7. Experimental evidence at protein level: Swiss-Prot protein existence level 1. Transcription factor that plays a key role in neuronal differentiation (By similarity). Binds preferentially to the recognition sequence which consists of two distinct half-sites, ('GCAT') and ('TAAT'), separated by a non-conserved spacer region of 0, 2, or 3 nucleotides (By similarity). Acts as a transcriptional activator when binding cooperatively with SOX4, SOX11, or SOX12 to gene promoters (By similarity). The combination of three transcription factors, ASCL1, POU3F2/
   5459..5512    +  promoter       U6 promoter (fragment): RNA polymerase III promoter for human U6 snRNA
   5554..6142    +  misc_feature   WPRE: woodchuck hepatitis virus posttranscriptional regulatory element
   6193..6212    +  misc_feature   cPPT/CTS (fragment): central polypurine tract and central termination sequence of HIV-1
   6214..6447    +  LTR            3' LTR (ΔU3): self-inactivating 3' long terminal repeat (LTR) from HIV-1
   6525..6646    +  polyA_signal   SV40 poly(A) signal: SV40 polyadenylation signal
   6686..6821    +  rep_origin     SV40 ori: SV40 origin of replication
   6842..6860    -  promoter       T7 promoter: promoter for bacteriophage T7 RNA polymerase
   6868..7023    +  CDS            lacZα (fragment): LacZα fragment of β-galactosidase; lacZ fragment
   7028..7456    +  rep_origin     f1 ori (sequence partly withheld): f1 bacteriophage origin of replication; arrow indicates direction of (+) strand synthesis
   7509..7613    +  promoter       AmpR promoter: bla
   7614..8474    +  CDS            AmpR: β-lactamase; bla; confers resistance to ampicillin, carbenicillin, and related antibiotics
   8645..9233    +  rep_origin     ori: high-copy-number ColE1/pMB1/pBR322/pUC origin of replication
   9416..9508    +  CDS            lacI (fragment): lac repressor; lacI; The lac repressor binds to the lac operator to inhibit transcription in E. coli. This inhibition can be relieved by adding lactose or isopropyl-β-D-thiogalactopyranoside (IPTG).
   9521..9542    +  protein_bind   CAP binding site: CAP binding activates transcription in the presence of cAMP. E. coli catabolite activator protein
   9557..9587    +  promoter       lac promoter: promoter for the E. coli lac operon
   9595..9611    +  protein_bind   lac operator: The lac repressor binds to the lac operator to inhibit transcription in E. coli. This inhibition can be relieved by adding lactose or isopropyl-β-D-thiogalactopyranoside (IPTG). lac repressor encoded by lacI
   9656..9674    +  promoter       T3 promoter: promoter for bacteriophage T3 RNA polymerase
