[The description below was written by a language model from this plasmid's Addgene catalogue record and pLannotate feature annotations shown in this document.]
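Description:
TFORF1335 is a third-generation, self-inactivating lentiviral expression plasmid built on the pLX_TRC317 backbone and carrying the human transcription factor POU3F2 (also known as BRN2 or OCT7), a POU-domain factor involved in neuronal differentiation. It belongs to a barcoded collection of transcription factor ORFs intended for overexpression in mammalian cells. In bacteria it is maintained through a high-copy ColE1/pUC-type origin and selected with ampicillin via the bla gene. An f1 origin and remnants of a lac/lacZα cloning region flanked by T3 and T7 promoters are also present in the backbone. The depositor notes that the plasmid can recombine during propagation.

The viral genome is transcribed from an RSV promoter fused to a truncated HIV-1 5' LTR. This is followed by the Ψ packaging signal with a gag fragment, the Rev response element for Rev-dependent nuclear export, and a cPPT/CTS. It ends in a ΔU3 3' LTR that inactivates LTR promoter activity after integration, with an SV40 polyadenylation signal downstream. Within this unit, an SV40 early promoter drives puromycin N-acetyltransferase for selection of transduced cells. A separate EF-1α promoter drives the POU3F2 ORF, with a WPRE downstream to enhance transcript stability and expression. The catalogue entry describes a unique 24-bp barcode associated with each ORF, which lets the transcription factor be identified in pooled screens. The barcode is not annotated as its own feature, so its exact position is not stated. A short U6 promoter fragment annotated just after the ORF appears to be residual sequence rather than a functional Pol III cassette. The plasmid is used to produce lentivirus for single-gene or pooled POU3F2 overexpression, for example in directed differentiation screens.
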