Addgene plasmid #142786: TFORF1335
Purpose: Lentiviral vector for overexpressing transcription factor ORFs with unique 24-bp barcodes. Barcodes facilitate identification of transcription factors in pooled screens.
Depositing lab: Feng Zhang. Depositing organization: Broad Institute. Publication: A transcription factor atlas of directed differentiation. Joung J, Ma S, Tay T, Geiger-Schuller KR, Kirchgatterer PC, Verdine VK, Guo B, Arias-Garcia MA, Allen WE, Singh A, Kuksenko O, Abudayyeh OO, Gootenberg JS, Fu Z, Macrae RK, Buenrostro JD, Regev A, Zhang F. Cell. 2023 Jan 5;186(1):209-229.e26. doi: 10.1016/j.cell.2022.11.026. PubMed 36608654.
Backbone
  Vector backbone: pLX_TRC317
  Backbone manufacturer: Broad Institute Genetic Perturbation Platform
  Backbone size w/o insert (bp): 8264
  Vector type: Mammalian Expression, Lentiviral
  Selectable markers: Puromycin
Growth in bacteria
  Bacterial resistance: Ampicillin, 100 μg/mL
  Growth temperature: 37°C
  Growth strain: NEB Stable
  Copy number: High Copy
Gene/Insert
  Gene/Insert name: POU3F2
  Species: H. sapiens (human)
  Insert size (bp): 1433
  Entrez Gene: POU3F2 (a.k.a. BRN2, N-Oct3, OCT7, OTF-7, OTF7, POUF3, brn-2, oct-7)
  Promoter: EF1a
  Cloning method: Unknown
  Sequencing primers: 5′ GGGTGGAGACTGAAGTTAGGCCAG; 3′ CACATAGCGTAAAAGGAGCAACATAG
Terms and licenses: Academic/Nonprofit Terms; Industry Terms: Not Available to Industry
Depositor comments: NM_005604,ENST00000328345 . The transcription factor ORF portion of this plasmid was synthesized by Genewiz. Please test multiple small colonies in case of plasmid recombination. To make this collection available in a timely manner, a portion of this collection was not fully sequenced by Addgene. If an Addgene verified full plasmid sequence is not available, please contact us prior to placing an order to request the full sequence.
How to cite: TFORF1335 was a gift from Feng Zhang (Addgene plasmid # 142786 ; http://n2t.net/addgene:142786 ; RRID:Addgene_142786)
