>Addgene plasmid #142786 | TFORF1335 | depositor partial sequence | sequence record 280496 | Insert
ACCGCCACCATGGCGACCGCAGCGTCTAACCACTACAGCCTGCTCACCTCCAGCGCCTCCATCGTGCACG
CCGAGCCGCCCGGCGGCATGCAGCAGGGCGCGGGGGGCTACCGCGAAGCGCAGAGCCTGGTGCAGGGCGA
CTACGGCGCTCTGCAGAGCAACGGACACCCGCTCAGCCACGCTCACCAGTGGATCACCGCGCTGTCCCAC
GGCGGCGGCGGCGGGGGCGGTGGCGGCGGCGGGGGGGGCGGGGGCGGCGGCGGGGGCGGCGGCGACGGCT
CCCCGTGGTCCACCAGCCCCCTGGGCCAGCCGGACATCAAGCCCTCGGTGGTGGTGCAGCAGGGCGGCCG
CGGAGACGAGCTGCACGGGCCAGGCGCCCTGCAGCAGCAGCATCAGCAGCAGCAACAGCAACAGCAGCAG
CAACAGCAGCAACAGCAGCAGCAGCAGCAGCAACAGCGGCCGCCGCATCTGGTGCACCACGCCGCTAACC
ACCACCCGGGACCCGGGGCATGGCGGAGCGCGGCGGCTGCAGCGCACCTCCCACCCTCCATGGGAGCGTC
CAACGGCGGCTTGCTCTACTCGCAGCCCAGCTTCACGGTGAACGGCATGCTGGGCGCCGGCGGGCAGCCG
GCCGGTCTGCACCACCACGGCCTGCGGGACGCGCACGACGAGCCACACCATGCCGACCACCACCCGCACC
CGCACTCGCACCCACACCAGCAGCCGCCGCCCCCGCCGCCCCCGCAGGGTCCGCCTGGCCACCCAGGCGC
GCACCACGACCCGCACTCGGACGAGGACACGCCGACCTCGGACGACCTGGAGCAGTTCGCCAAGCAGTTC
AAGCAGCGGCGGATCAAACTGGGATTTACCCAAGCGGACGTGGGGCTGGCTCTGGGCACCCTGTATGGCA
ACGTGTTCTCGCAGACCACCATCTGCAGGTTTGAGGCCCTGCAGCTGAGCTTCAAGAACATGTGCAAGCT
GAAGCCTTTGTTGAACAAGTGGTTGGAGGAGGCGGACTCGTCCTCGGGCAGCCCCACGAGCATAGACAAG
ATCGCAGCGCAAGGGCGCAAGCGGAAAAAGCGGACCTCCATCGAGGTGAGCGTCAAGGGGGCTCTGGAGA
GCCATTTCCTCAAATGCCCCAAGCCCTCGGCCCAGGAGATCACCTCCCTCGCGGACAGCTTACAGCTGGA
GAAGGAGGTGGTGAGAGTTTGGTTTTGTAACAGGAGACAGAAAGAGAAAAGGATGACCCCTCCCGGAGGG
ACTCTGCCGGGCGCCGAGGATGTGTACGGGGGGAGTAGGGACACTCCACCACACCACGGGGTGCAGACGC
CCGTCCAGTAGTAATGAACTAGTCCGTAACTTGAAAGTATTTCGATTTCTTGGCTTTATATATCTTGTGG
AAAGGACGAACGAATTAATATGTGAACAGATTC
