>Addgene plasmid #142786 | TFORF1335 | depositor partial sequence | sequence record 280497 | Barcode
ACGAATTAATATGTGAACAGATTC
